Addgene plasmid #242488: pYO785
Purpose: Expression of ScAtg38 (FL)-3xFLAG under its own promoter
Depositing lab: Roger Williams. Depositing organization: MRC Laboratory of Molecular Biology. Publication: Characterization of Atg38 and NRBF2, a fifth subunit of the autophagic Vps34/PIK3C3 complex. Ohashi Y, Soler N, Garcia Ortegon M, Zhang L, Kirsten ML, Perisic O, Masson GR, Burke JE, Jakobi AJ, Apostolakis AA, Johnson CM, Ohashi M, Ktistakis NT, Sachse C, Williams RL. Autophagy. 2016 Nov;12(11):2129-2144. doi: 10.1080/15548627.2016.1226736. Epub 2016 Sep 14. PubMed 27630019.
Backbone
  Vector backbone: pRS416
  Vector type: Yeast Expression
  Selectable markers: URA3
Growth in bacteria
  Bacterial resistance: Ampicillin, 100 μg/mL
  Growth temperature: 37°C
  Growth strain: DH5alpha
  Copy number: High Copy
Gene/Insert
  Gene/Insert name: ATG38
  Species: S. cerevisiae (budding yeast)
  Entrez Gene: YLR211C
  Tag / fusion protein: 3xFLAG (C terminal on insert)
  Cloning method: Restriction Enzyme; 5′ cloning site unknown (unknown if destroyed)
Terms and licenses: Academic/Nonprofit Terms; Industry Terms: Not Available to Industry
How to cite: pYO785 was a gift from Roger Williams (Addgene plasmid # 242488 ; http://n2t.net/addgene:242488 ; RRID:Addgene_242488)
