[The description below was written by a language model from this plasmid's Addgene catalogue record and pLannotate feature annotations shown in this document.]
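Description:
pYO785 is a yeast expression plasmid built on the pRS416 backbone, a centromeric E. coli–S. cerevisiae shuttle vector. In yeast it is maintained through a CEN6/ARS element, which gives stable low-copy inheritance, and is selected through the URA3 marker, which complements uracil auxotrophy and can be counterselected with 5-fluoroorotic acid. In bacteria it replicates from a high-copy ColE1/pUC-type origin and is selected with ampicillin via the β-lactamase gene. The backbone also carries the usual pBluescript-derived elements: an f1 origin, remnants of lacZα and the lac promoter/operator, and T7 and T3 promoters flanking the cloning region.

The insert is full-length S. cerevisiae ATG38 (YLR211C), fused at its C terminus to a 3xFLAG epitope tag and followed by the ADH1 transcription terminator. According to the record, expression is driven by the gene's own promoter. The feature table does not annotate this promoter explicitly, but there is genomic sequence upstream of the ATG38 coding region, including a fragment annotated as the TUB4 gene and an unannotated stretch just before the start of ATG38, which presumably holds the native regulatory region. Atg38 is a subunit of the autophagy-specific Vps34 PI3-kinase complex I, where it helps hold the Vps15–Vps34 and Atg14–Vps30 subcomplexes together. Combining native-promoter control with a centromeric backbone should give near-endogenous levels of the tagged protein. This makes the plasmid suited to complementing atg38 mutants and to detecting or immunoprecipitating Atg38 through the FLAG epitope in studies of the complex.
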