Features (pLannotate 1.2.2; 22 found; start..end, strand, type, name):
    137..186     +  misc_feature   bom (fragment): basis of mobility region from pBR322
    194..409     +  promoter       URA3 promoter: S. cerevisiae URA3
    410..1213    +  CDS            URA3: orotidine-5'-phosphate decarboxylase, required for uracil biosynthesis; S. cerevisiae URA3; yeast auxotrophic marker, counterselectable with 5-fluoroorotic acid (5-FOA)
   1292..1343    +  misc_feature   bom (fragment): basis of mobility region from pBR322
   1371..1799    -  rep_origin     f1 ori (sequence partly withheld): f1 bacteriophage origin of replication; arrow indicates direction of (+) strand synthesis
   1803..1958    -  CDS            lacZα (fragment): LacZα fragment of β-galactosidase; lacZ fragment
   1966..1984    +  promoter       T7 promoter: promoter for bacteriophage T7 RNA polymerase
   1996..2664    +  CDS            TUB4 (fragment): TBG_YEAST - Experimental evidence at protein level: Swiss-Prot protein existence level 1. Tubulin is the major constituent of microtubules. The gamma chain is found at microtubule organizing centers (MTOC) such as the spindle poles or the centrosome, suggesting that it is involved in the minus-end nucleation of microtubule assembly. TUB4 is an important spindle pole body component that organizes both cytoplasmic and nuclear microtubule arrays. From Saccharomyces cerevisiae (strain ATCC 204508 / S288c) (Baker's yeast).
   2996..3733    +  CDS            ATG38: ATG38_YEAST - Experimental evidence at protein level: Swiss-Prot protein existence level 1. Autophagy-related protein required for cytoplasm to vacuole transport (Cvt) and autophagy as a part of the autophagy-specific VPS34 PI3-kinase complex I. This complex is essential to recruit the ATG8- phosphatidylinositol conjugate and the ATG12-ATG5 conjugate to the pre- autophagosomal structure. ATG38 is required for the integrity of the active PI3-kinase complex I by maintaining an association between VPS15-VPS34 and ATG1P-VPS30 subcomplexes. From Saccharomyces cerevisiae (strain ATCC 204508 / S288c)
   3740..3805    +  CDS            3xFLAG: three tandem FLAG® epitope tags, followed by an enterokinase cleavage site
   3822..4009    +  terminator     ADH1 terminator: S. cerevisiae ADH1; transcription terminator for the S. cerevisiae alcohol dehydrogenase 1 (ADH1) gene
   4020..4043    -  misc_feature   MCS (fragment): pBluescript multiple cloning site
   4056..4074    -  promoter       T3 promoter: promoter for bacteriophage T3 RNA polymerase
   4119..4135    -  protein_bind   lac operator: The lac repressor binds to the lac operator to inhibit transcription in E. coli. This inhibition can be relieved by adding lactose or isopropyl-β-D-thiogalactopyranoside (IPTG). lac repressor encoded by lacI
   4143..4173    -  promoter       lac promoter: promoter for the E. coli lac operon
   4188..4209    -  protein_bind   CAP binding site: CAP binding activates transcription in the presence of cAMP. E. coli catabolite activator protein
   4222..4314    -  CDS            lacI (fragment): lac repressor; lacI; The lac repressor binds to the lac operator to inhibit transcription in E. coli. This inhibition can be relieved by adding lactose or isopropyl-β-D-thiogalactopyranoside (IPTG).
   4497..5085    -  rep_origin     ori: high-copy-number ColE1/pMB1/pBR322/pUC origin of replication
   5256..6116    -  CDS            AmpR: β-lactamase; bla; confers resistance to ampicillin, carbenicillin, and related antibiotics
   6117..6221    -  promoter       AmpR promoter: bla
   6258..6761    +  misc_feature   CEN/ARS: S. cerevisiae CEN6 centromere fused to an autonomously replicating sequence
   6829..35      +  CDS            rop (fragment) (across the origin): Rop protein, which maintains plasmids at low copy number; rop
>Addgene plasmid #242488 | pYO785 | addgene full sequence | sequence record 485582 | Addgene NGS Result
TCGCGCGTTTCGGTGATGACGGTGAAAACCTCTGACACATGCAGCTCCCGGAGACGGTCACAGCTTGTCT
GTAAGCGGATGCCGGGAGCAGACAAGCCCGTCAGGGCGCGTCAGCGGGTGTTGGCGGGTGTCGGGGCTGG
CTTAACTATGCGGCATCAGAGCAGATTGTACTGAGAGTGCACCATACCACCTTTTCAATTCATCATTTTT
TTTTTATTCTTTTTTTTGATTTCGGTTTCCTTGAAATTTTTTTGATTCGGTAATCTCCGAACAGAAGGAA
GAACGAAGGAAGGAGCACAGACTTAGATTGGTATATATACGCATATGTAGTGTTGAAGAAACATGAAATT
GCCCAGTATTCTTAACCCAACTGCACAGAACAAAAACCTGCAGGAAACGAAGATAAATCATGTCGAAAGC
TACATATAAGGAACGTGCTGCTACTCATCCTAGTCCTGTTGCTGCCAAGCTATTTAATATCATGCACGAA
AAGCAAACAAACTTGTGTGCTTCATTGGATGTTCGTACCACCAAGGAATTACTGGAGTTAGTTGAAGCAT
TAGGTCCCAAAATTTGTTTACTAAAAACACATGTGGATATCTTGACTGATTTTTCCATGGAGGGCACAGT
TAAGCCGCTAAAGGCATTATCCGCCAAGTACAATTTTTTACTCTTCGAAGACAGAAAATTTGCTGACATT
GGTAATACAGTCAAATTGCAGTACTCTGCGGGTGTATACAGAATAGCAGAATGGGCAGACATTACGAATG
CACACGGTGTGGTGGGCCCAGGTATTGTTAGCGGTTTGAAGCAGGCGGCAGAAGAAGTAACAAAGGAACC
TAGAGGCCTTTTGATGTTAGCAGAATTGTCATGCAAGGGCTCCCTATCTACTGGAGAATATACTAAGGGT
ACTGTTGACATTGCGAAGAGCGACAAAGATTTTGTTATCGGCTTTATTGCTCAAAGAGACATGGGTGGAA
GAGATGAAGGTTACGATTGGTTGATTATGACACCCGGTGTGGGTTTAGATGACAAGGGAGACGCATTGGG
TCAACAGTATAGAACCGTGGATGATGTGGTCTCTACAGGATCTGACATTATTATTGTTGGAAGAGGACTA
TTTGCAAAGGGAAGGGATGCTAAGGTAGAGGGTGAACGTTACAGAAAAGCAGGCTGGGAAGCATATTTGA
GAAGATGCGGCCAGCAAAACTAAAAAACTGTATTATAAGTAAATGCATGTATACTAAACTCACAAATTAG
AGCTTCAATTTAATTATATCAGTTATTACCCTATGCGGTGTGAAATACCGCACAGATGCGTAAGGAGAAA
ATACCGCATCAGGAAATTGTAAGCGTTAATATTTTGTTAAAATTCGCGTTAAATTTTTGTTAAATCAGCT
CATTTTTTAACCAATAGGCCGAAATCGGCAAAATCCCTTATAAATCAAAAGAATAGACCGAGATAGGGT
[37 nt withheld, positions 1470-1506]
AAAGAACGTGGACTCCAACGTCAAAGG
[49 nt withheld, positions 1534-1582]
T
[91 nt withheld, positions 1584-1674]
G
[124 nt withheld, positions 1676-1799]
CCATTCGCCATTCAGGCTGCGCAACTGTTGGGAAGGGCGATCGGTGCGGGCCTCTTCGCTATTACGCCAG
CTGGCGAAAGGGGGATGTGCTGCAAGGCGATTAAGTTGGGTAACGCCAGGGTTTTCCCAGTCACGACGTT
GTAAAACGACGGCCAGTGAGCGCGCGTAATACGACTCACTATAGGGCGAATTGGGTACCATGTCCAGTAT
TTACTCTACCTTGATTCCTTCTCCTGAACTTCATTTCCTAAGCCCTAGTTTCACTCCATTTACATCAGAT
TATATTCACGATGATATAGCGCATAAAGGCCATTCCAGTTATGACGTCATGTTAGATTTATTAGACCCTT
CCAATTCTCTTGTCTCTACCGCGATGAACAATCCAACATATTTTAACGTTTATAATACAATCATTGGTAA
TGTAGAACCTCGTCAGATATCGCGTGCTATGACCAAATTACAACAACGCATCAAATTCCCCTCATGGTCC
TCTTCTGCGATGCACGTTAACATTGGAAGAAGATCGCCATACTTGCCTTTACAACCAAATGAAAACGAAG
TTAGCGGCATGATGTTAAGCAATATGTCTACCGTGGTGAACGTCTTTGAGAATGCGTGCAATACTTTTGA
CAAAGTATTTGCCAAGGGCGCATTTTTAAATAATTATAATGTAGGCGACTTGTTCCAATCAATGCAGAAC
GTTCAAGATGAATTCGCCGAGTCAAGAGAAGTAGTACAAAGCCTGATGGAGGATTATGTAGCTGCAGAAC
AAGATTCGTACTTGGACGATGTACTTGTTGATGATGAAAATATGGTTGGCGAGTTGGAAGAGGACCTGGA
TGCCGACGGTGATCATAAATTAGTATAATGATGCCTTCCTTGTTCAGGAATTTTACCACCGCCCAATAGT
TTTATTATAGTACTCTCAATATATCTATACCAACAACCGCTTCAAATGTATTATCTCCCTTTATAAATTC
TGCACTGTATTGTAATATGTATAAAGCTCTGTACCACTTTTTCATCATTGCATACATCGATAGCGCCTCT
TCAACTTTAGAATTTCCTAAAGGGTAGAAAAACCAGATGATTCAACTCAGCGTAATGGAACGCTCTGTTT
GAAATAAAAAACATCTGTATCGCTGCACGGATTAGTTCGATAATTCAACGACAGTTATACTAATCTTGGT
GATGGAATGAGTACTTTAGCGGAAGTAAGTTTTTGAATTATGCCCCCACTTTTTTTTTTGTTCATGGTGA
CTAACATGAATTAGGTTTATACTATTATTGAGGACGCCGAACAGGAATGTCGAAAAGGAGATTTTACAAA
TGCAAAAGCGAAGTATCAAGAAGCCATTGAAGTTTTAGGTCCGCAGAACGAGAATTTGTCTCAAAATAAA
TTAAGTTCTGACGTTACGCAAGCCATTGACCTATTAAAACAGGACATTACAGCCAAAATCCAAGAATTGG
AACTTTTGATTGAAAAGCAGTCATCAGAAGAAAATAATATTGGAATGGTCAACAACAATATGCTTATTGG
CTCTGTTATTTTAAACAACAAATCTCCGATAAATGGAATAAGCAATGCTAGGAATTGGGATAACCCAGCA
TATCAGGACACTTTAAGTCCCATAAACGATCCACTTCTTATGTCAATTTTAAACCGCTTACAATTTAATT
TGAATAATGATATTCAATTGAAAACAGAAGGAGGAAAAAATTCCAAAAACTCGGAAATGAAGATTAACTT
AAGACTGGAACAATTCAAAAAGGAGTTGGTATTATATGAGCAGAAAAAATTTAAAGAATATGGTATGAAA
ATTGACGAAATTACGAAAGAAAATAAAAAATTGGCTAATGAAATTGGGCGATTAAGAGAACGCTGGGACA
GCTTAGTAGAAAGTGCGAAGCAAAGAAGGGATAAGCAAAAAAACGTCGAGGACTACAAAGACCATGACGG
TGATTATAAAGATCATGATATCGATTACAAGGATGACGATGACAAGTAGAATTCGTGAGCTCGCGAATTT
CTTATGATTTATGATTTTTATTATTAAATAAGTTATAAAAAAAATAAGTGTATACAAATTTTAAAGTGAC
TCTTAGGTTTTAAAACGAAAATTCTTATTCTTGAGTAACTCTTTCCTGTAGGTCAGGTTGCTTTCTCAGG
TATAGCATGAGGTCGCTCTTATTGACCACACCTCTACCGGCAGGCCGGCCGCGGCCGCCACCGCGGTGGA
GCTCCAGCTTTTGTTCCCTTTAGTGAGGGTTAATTGCGCGCTTGGCGTAATCATGGTCATAGCTGTTTCC
TGTGTGAAATTGTTATCCGCTCACAATTCCACACAACATACGAGCCGGAAGCATAAAGTGTAAAGCCTGG
GGTGCCTAATGAGTGAGCTAACTCACATTAATTGCGTTGCGCTCACTGCCCGCTTTCCAGTCGGGAAACC
TGTCGTGCCAGCTGCATTAATGAATCGGCCAACGCGCGGGGAGAGGCGGTTTGCGTATTGGGCGCTCTTC
CGCTTCCTCGCTCACTGACTCGCTGCGCTCGGTCGTTCGGCTGCGGCGAGCGGTATCAGCTCACTCAAAG
GCGGTAATACGGTTATCCACAGAATCAGGGGATAACGCAGGAAAGAACATGTGAGCAAAAGGCCAGCAAA
AGGCCAGGAACCGTAAAAAGGCCGCGTTGCTGGCGTTTTTCCATAGGCTCCGCCCCCCTGACGAGCATCA
CAAAAATCGACGCTCAAGTCAGAGGTGGCGAAACCCGACAGGACTATAAAGATACCAGGCGTTTCCCCCT
GGAAGCTCCCTCGTGCGCTCTCCTGTTCCGACCCTGCCGCTTACCGGATACCTGTCCGCCTTTCTCCCTT
CGGGAAGCGTGGCGCTTTCTCATAGCTCACGCTGTAGGTATCTCAGTTCGGTGTAGGTCGTTCGCTCCAA
GCTGGGCTGTGTGCACGAACCCCCCGTTCAGCCCGACCGCTGCGCCTTATCCGGTAACTATCGTCTTGAG
TCCAACCCGGTAAGACACGACTTATCGCCACTGGCAGCAGCCACTGGTAACAGGATTAGCAGAGCGAGGT
ATGTAGGCGGTGCTACAGAGTTCTTGAAGTGGTGGCCTAACTACGGCTACACTAGAAGAACAGTATTTGG
TATCTGCGCTCTGCTGAAGCCAGTTACCTTCGGAAAAAGAGTTGGTAGCTCTTGATCCGGCAAACAAACC
ACCGCTGGTAGCGGTGGTTTTTTTGTTTGCAAGCAGCAGATTACGCGCAGAAAAAAAGGATCTCAAGAAG
ATCCTTTGATCTTTTCTACGGGGTCTGACGCTCAGTGGAACGAAAACTCACGTTAAGGGATTTTGGTCAT
GAGATTATCAAAAAGGATCTTCACCTAGATCCTTTTAAATTAAAAATGAAGTTTTAAATCAATCTAAAGT
ATATATGAGTAAACTTGGTCTGACAGTTACCAATGCTTAATCAGTGAGGCACCTATCTCAGCGATCTGTC
TATTTCGTTCATCCATAGTTGCCTGACTCCCCGTCGTGTAGATAACTACGATACGGGAGGGCTTACCATC
TGGCCCCAGTGCTGCAATGATACCGCGAGACCCACGCTCACCGGCTCCAGATTTATCAGCAATAAACCAG
CCAGCCGGAAGGGCCGAGCGCAGAAGTGGTCCTGCAACTTTATCCGCCTCCATCCAGTCTATTAATTGTT
GCCGGGAAGCTAGAGTAAGTAGTTCGCCAGTTAATAGTTTGCGCAACGTTGTTGCCATTGCTACAGGCAT
CGTGGTGTCACGCTCGTCGTTTGGTATGGCTTCATTCAGCTCCGGTTCCCAACGATCAAGGCGAGTTACA
TGATCCCCCATGTTGTGCAAAAAAGCGGTTAGCTCCTTCGGTCCTCCGATCGTTGTCAGAAGTAAGTTGG
CCGCAGTGTTATCACTCATGGTTATGGCAGCACTGCATAATTCTCTTACTGTCATGCCATCCGTAAGATG
CTTTTCTGTGACTGGTGAGTACTCAACCAAGTCATTCTGAGAATAGTGTATGCGGCGACCGAGTTGCTCT
TGCCCGGCGTCAATACGGGATAATACCGCGCCACATAGCAGAACTTTAAAAGTGCTCATCATTGGAAAAC
GTTCTTCGGGGCGAAAACTCTCAAGGATCTTACCGCTGTTGAGATCCAGTTCGATGTAACCCACTCGTGC
ACCCAACTGATCTTCAGCATCTTTTACTTTCACCAGCGTTTCTGGGTGAGCAAAAACAGGAAGGCAAAAT
GCCGCAAAAAAGGGAATAAGGGCGACACGGAAATGTTGAATACTCATACTCTTCCTTTTTCAATATTATT
GAAGCATTTATCAGGGTTATTGTCTCATGAGCGGATACATATTTGAATGTATTTAGAAAAATAAACAAAT
AGGGGTTCCGCGCACATTTCCCCGAAAAGTGCCACCTGGGTCCTTTTCATCACGTGCTATAAAAATAATT
ATAATTTAAATTTTTTAATATAAATATATAAATTAAAAATAGAAAGTAAAAAAAGAAATTAAAGAAAAAA
TAGTTTTTGTTTTCCGAAGATGTAAAAGACTCTAGGGGGATCGCCAACAAATACTACCTTTTATCTTGCT
CTTCCTGCTCTCAGGTATTAATGCCGAATTGTTTCATCTTGTCTGTGTAGAAGACCACACACGAAAATCC
TGTGATTTTACATTTTACTTATCGTTAATCGAATGTATATCTATTTAATCTGCTTTTCTTGTCTAATAAA
TATATATGTAAAGTACGCTTTTTGTTGAAATTTTTTAAACCTTTGTTTATTTTTTTTTCTTCATTCCGTA
ACTCTTCTACCTTCTTTATTTACTTTCTAAAATCCAAATACAAAACATAAAAATAAATAAACACAGAGTA
AATTCCCAAATTATTCCATCATTAAAAGATACGAGGCGCGTGTAAGTTACAGGCAAGCGATCCGTCTAAG
AAACCATTATTATCATGACATTAACCTATAAAAATAGGCGTATCACGAGGCCCTTTCGTC
